>Addgene plasmid #186200 | mitoTALECD for_-20G_1333CN | addgene full sequence | sequence record 368306 | Addgene NGS Result
GGCCCTCTAGAGGATCCCCGGCACCCTACTTAGATCAACACATAAAAGTTAGTAAGTGAAGAACCACAAC
AACAACACTAGATTCATCTTCAAGTGTATGTAGGTATAGTAACATGAACAAGAACAGACTCAAGTACAAG
ATCGCATACGAAAATGGAAATGGCAATGTCACTTCCACATAATCAAACACGAATCCTCATATCAACAAGG
CCTGAGATTCTAACTAGCTCATAACAACTTAGCCAATAGTTACTTGAGACTACCAAATGTATGTAGAACT
AAAGACTAAGGGACAGAGAGTTCGTCTAAACAGGTGAATCTAGTCGTTGTTATCTAATAAACAATTCAGC
CCCAAATGCAGAACACACATAGAGCTCTCTATTGATTCAAATTACGATCTGATACTGATAACGTCTAGAT
TTTTAGGGTTAAAGCAATCAATCACCTGACGATTCAAGGTGGTTGGATCATGACGATTCCAGAAAACATC
AAGCAAGCTCTCAAAGCTACACTCTTTGGGATCATACTGAACTCTAACAACCTCGTTATGTCCCGTAGTG
CCAGTACAGACATCCTCGTAACTCGGATTGTGCACGATGCCATGGCTATACCCAACCTCGGTCTTGGTCA
CACCAGGAACTCTCTGGTAAGCTAGCTCCACTCCCCAGAAACAACCGGCGCCAAATTGCGCGAATTGCTG
ACCTGAAGACGGAACATCATCGTCGGGTCCTTGGGCGATTGCGGCGGAAGATGGGTCAGCTTGGGCTTGA
GGACGAGACCCGAATCCGAGTCTGTTGAAAAGGTTGTTCATTGGGGATTTGTATACGGAGATTGGTCGTC
GAGAGGTTTGAGGGAAAGGACAAATGGGTTTGGCTCTGGAGAAAGAGAGTGCGGCTTTAGAGAGAGAATT
GAGAGGTTTAGAGAGAGATGCGGCGGCGATGAGCGGAGGAGAGACGACGAGGACCTGCATTATCAAAGCA
GTGACGTGGTGAAATTTGGAACTTTTAAGAGGCAGATAGATTTATTATTTGTATCCATTTTCTTCATTGT
TCTAGAATGTCGCGGAACAAATTTTAAAACTAAATCCTAAATTTTTCTAATTTTGTTGCCAATAGTGGAT
ATGTGGGCCGTATAGAAGGAATCTATTGAAGGCCCAAACCCATACTGACGAGCCCAAAGGTTCGTTTTGC
GTTTTATGTTTCGGTTCGATGCCAACGCCACATTCTGAGCTAGGCAAAAAACAAACGTGTCTTTGAATAG
ACTCCTCTCGTTAACACATGCAGCGGCTGCATGGTGACGCCATTAACACGTGGCCTACAATTGCATGATG
TCTCCATTGACACGTGACTTCTCGTCTCCTTTCTTAATATATCTAACAAACACTCCTACCTCTTCCAAAA
TATATACACATCTTTTTGATCAATCTCTCATTCAAAATCTCATTCTCTCTAGTAAACAAGAACAAAAAAA
TGGCGGATACAGCTAGAGGAACCCATCACGATATCATCGGCAGAGACCAGTACCCGATGATGGGCCGAGA
CCGAGACCAGTACCAGATGTCCGGACGAGGATCTGACTACTCCAAGTCTAGGCAGATTGCTAAAGCTGCA
ACTGCTGTCACAGCTGGTGGTTCCCTCCTTGTTCTCTCCAGCCTTACCCTTGTTGGAACTGTCATAGCTT
TGACTGTTGCAACACCTCTGCTCGTTATCTTCAGCCCAATCCTTGTCCCGGCTCTCATCACAGTTGCACT
CCTCATCACCGGTTTTCTTTCCTCTGGAGGGTTTGGCATTGCCGCTATAACCGTTTTCTCTTGGATTTAC
AAGTAAGCACACATTTATCATCTTACTTCATAATTTTGTGCAATATGTGCATGCATGTGTTGAGCCAGTA
GCTTTGGATCAATTTTTTTGGTCGAATAACAAATGTAACAATAAGAAATTGCAAATTCTAGGGAACATTT
GGTTAACTAAATACGAAATTTGACCTAGCTAGCTTGAATGTGTCTGTGTATATCATCTATATAGGTAAAA
TGCTTGGTATGATACCTATTGATTGTGAATAGGTACGCAACGGGAGAGCACCCACAGGGATCAGACAAGT
TGGACAGTGCAAGGATGAAGTTGGGAAGCAAAGCTCAGGATCTGAAAGACAGAGCTCAGTACTACGGACA
GCAACATACTGGTGGGGAACATGACCGTGACCGTACTCGTGGTGGCCAGCACACTACTCAAGGGTGGGCG
CGCCGACCCAGCTTTCTTGTACAAAGTGGTGATATCCCGCGGATGGTGAGCAAGGGCGAGGAGCTGTTCA
CCGGGGTGGTGCCCATCCTGGTCGAGCTGGACGGCGACGTAAACGGCCACAAGTTCAGCGTGTCCGGCGA
GGGCGAGGGCGATGCCACCTACGGCAAGCTGACCCTGAAGTTCATCTGCACCACCGGCAAGCTGCCCGTG
CCCTGGCCCACCCTCGTGACCACCCTGACCTACGGCGTGCAGTGCTTCAGCCGCTACCCCGACCACATGA
AGCAGCACGACTTCTTCAAGTCCGCCATGCCCGAAGGCTACGTCCAGGAGCGCACCATCTTCTTCAAGGA
CGACGGCAACTACAAGACCCGCGCCGAGGTGAAGTTCGAGGGCGACACCCTGGTGAACCGCATCGAGCTG
AAGGGCATCGACTTCAAGGAGGACGGCAACATCCTGGGGCACAAGCTGGAGTACAACTACAACAGCCACA
ACGTCTATATCATGGCCGACAAGCAGAAGAACGGCATCAAGGTGAACTTCAAGATCCGCCACAACATCGA
GGACGGCAGCGTGCAGCTCGCCGACCACTACCAGCAGAACACCCCCATCGGCGACGGCCCCGTGCTGCTG
CCCGACAACCACTACCTGAGCACCCAGTCCGCCCTGAGCAAAGACCCCAACGAGAAGCGCGATCACATGG
TCCTGCTGGAGTTCGTGACCGCCGCCGGGATCACTCTCGGCATGGACGAGCTGTACGAACCCGGCATGTT
ACGTCCTGTAGAAACCCCAACCCGTGAAATCAAAAAACTCGACGGCCTGTGGGCATTCAGTCTGGATCGC
GACCGCAAACCGAAGTCGGCGGCTTTTCTGCTGCAAAAACGCTGGACTGGCATGAACTTCGGTGAAAAAC
CGCAGCAGGGAGGCAAACAATGACCATGGCGGCCGGGAGGGCCATGCTAGAGTCCGCAAAAATCACCAGT
CTCTCTCTACAAATCTATCTCTCTCTATTTTTCTCCAGAATAATGTGTGAGTAGTTCCCAGATAAGGGAA
TTAGGGTTCTTATAGGGTTTCGCTCATGTGTTGAGCATATAAGAAACCCTTAGTATGTATTTGTATTTGT
AAAATACTTCTATCAATAAAATTTCTAATTCCTAAAACCAAAATCCAGTGACCTGCAGGCATGCGACCTC
GAATTATCGATCATGAGCGGAGAATTAAGGGAGTCACGTTATGACCCCCGCCGATGACGCGGGACAAGCC
GTTTTACGTTTGGAACTGACAGAACCGCAACGTTGAAGGAGCCACTGAGCCGCGGGTTTCTGGAGTTTAA
TGAGCTAAGCACATACGTCAGAAACCATTATTGCGCGTTCAAAAGTCGCCTAAGGTCACTATCAGCTAGC
AAATATTTCTTGTCAAAAATGCTCCACTGACGTTCCATAAATTCCCCTCGGTATCCAATTAGAGTCTCAT
ATTCACTCTCAACTCGATCGAGGCATGATTGAACAAGATGGATTGCACGCAGGTTCTCCGGCCGCTTGGG
TGGAGAGGCTATTCGGCTATGACTGGGCACAACAGACAATCGGCTGCTCTGATGCCGCCGTGTTCCGGCT
GTCAGCGCAGGGGCGCCCGGTTCTTTTTGTCAAGACCGACCTGTCCGGTGCCCTGAATGAACTCCAAGAC
GAGGCAGCGCGGCTATCGTGGCTGGCCACGACGGGCGTTCCTTGCGCAGCTGTGCTCGACGTTGTCACTG
AAGCGGGAAGGGACTGGCTGCTATTGGGCGAAGTGCCGGGGCAGGATCTCCTGTCATCTCACCTTGCTCC
TGCCGAGAAAGTATCCATCATGGCTGATGCAATGCGGCGGCTGCATACGCTTGATCCGGCTACCTGCCCA
TTCGACCACCAAGCGAAACATCGCATCGAGCGAGCACGTACTCGGATGGAAGCCGGTCTTGTCGATCAGG
ATGATCTGGACGAAGAGCATCAGGGGCTCGCGCCAGCCGAACTGTTCGCCAGGCTCAAGGCGCGGATGCC
CGACGGCGAGGATCTCGTCGTGACCCACGGCGATGCCTGCTTGCCGAATATCATGGTGGAAAATGGCCGC
TTTTCTGGATTCATCGACTGTGGCCGGCTGGGTGTGGCGGACCGCTATCAGGACATAGCGTTGGCTACCC
GTGATATTGCTGAAGAGCTTGGCGGCGAATGGGCTGACCGCTTCCTCGTGCTTTACGGTATCGCCGCTCC
CGATTCGCAGCGCATCGCCTTCTATCGCCTTCTTGACGAGTTCTTCTGAGCGGGACTCTGGGGTTCGGAC
TCTAGCTAGAGTCAAGCAGATCGTTCAAACATTTGGCAATAAAGTTTCTTAAGATTGAATCCTGTTGCCG
GTCTTGCGATGATTATCATATAATTTCTGTTGAATTACGTTAAGCATGTAATAATTAACATGTAATGCAT
GACGTTATTTATGAGATGGGTTTTTATGATTAGAGTCCCGCAATTATACATTTAATACGCGATAGAAAAC
AAAATATAGCGCGCAAACTAGGATAAATTATCGCGCGCGGTGTCATCTATGTTACTAGATCGACCGGCAT
GCAAGCTGATAATTCAATTCGGCGTTAATTCAGTACATTAAAAACGTCCGCAATGTGTTATTAAGTTGTC
TAAGCGTCAATTTGTTTACACCACAATATATCCTGCCACCAGCCAGCCAACAGCTCCCCGACCGGCAGCT
CGGCACAAAATCACCACTCGATACAGGCAGCCCATCAGTCCGGGACGGCGTCAGCGGGAGAGCCGTTGTA
AGGCGGCAGACTTTGCTCATGTTACCGATGCTATTCGGAAGAACGGCAACTAAGCTGCCGGGTTTGAAAC
ACGGATGATCTCGCGGAGGGTAGCATGTTGATTGTAACGATGACAGAGCGTTGCTGCCTGTGATCAATTC
GGGCACGAACCCAGTGGACATAAGCCTGTTCGGTTCGTAAGCTGTAATGCAAGTAGCGTATGCGCTCACG
CAACTGGTCCAGAACCTTGACCGAACGCAGCGGTGGTAACGGCGCAGTGGCGGTTTTCATGGCTTGTTAT
GACTGTTTTTTTGGGGTACAGTCTATGCCTCGGGCATCCAAGCAGCAAGCGCGTTACGCCGTGGGTCGAT
GTTTGATGTTATGGAGCAGCAACGATGTTACGCAGCAGGGCAGTCGCCCTAAAACAAAGTTAAACATCAT
GGGGGAAGCGGTGATCGCCGAAGTATCGACTCAACTATCAGAGGTAGTTGGCGTCATCGAGCGCCATCTC
GAACCGACGTTGCTGGCCGTACATTTGTACGGCTCCGCAGTGGATGGCGGCCTGAAGCCACACAGTGATA
TTGATTTGCTGGTTACGGTGACCGTAAGGCTTGATGAAACAACGCGGCGAGCTTTGATCAACGACCTTTT
GGAAACTTCGGCTTCCCCTGGAGAGAGCGAGATTCTCCGCGCTGTAGAAGTCACCATTGTTGTGCACGAC
GACATCATTCCGTGGCGTTATCCAGCTAAGCGCGAACTGCAATTTGGAGAATGGCAGCGCAATGACATTC
TTGCAGGTATCTTCGAGCCAGCCACGATCGACATTGATCTGGCTATCTTGCTGACAAAAGCAAGAGAACA
TAGCGTTGCCTTGGTAGGTCCAGCGGCGGAGGAACTCTTTGATCCGGTTCCTGAACAGGATCTATTTGAG
GCGCTAAATGAAACCTTAACGCTATGGAACTCGCCGCCCGACTGGGCTGGCGATGAGCGAAATGTAGTGC
TTACGTTGTCCCGCATTTGGTACAGCGCAGTAACCGGCAAAATCGCGCCGAAGGATGTCGCTGCCGACTG
GGCAATGGAGCGCCTGCCGGCCCAGTATCAGCCCGTCATACTTGAAGCTAGACAGGCTTATCTTGGACAA
GAAGAAGATCGCTTGGCCTCGCGCGCAGATCAGTTGGAAGAATTTGTCCACTACGTGAAAGGCGAGATCA
CCAAGGTAGTCGGCAAATAATGTCTAGCTAGAAATTCGTTCAAGCCGACGCCGCTTCGCGGCGCGGCTTA
ACTCAAGCGTTAGATGCACTAAGCACATAATTGCTCACAGCCAAACTATCAGGTCAAGTCTGCTTTTATT
ATTTTTAAGCGTGCATAATAAGCCCTACACAAATTGGGAGATATATCATGCATGACCAAAATCCCTTAAC
GTGAGTTTTCGTTCCACTGAGCGTCAGACCCCGTAGAAAAGATCAAAGGATCTTCTTGAGATCCTTTTTT
TCTGCGCGTAATCTGCTGCTTGCAAACAAAAAAACCACCGCTACCAGCGGTGGTTTGTTTGCCGGATCAA
GAGCTACCAACTCTTTTTCCGAAGGTAACTGGCTTCAGCAGAGCGCAGATACCAAATACTGTCCTTCTAG
TGTAGCCGTAGTTAGGCCACCACTTCAAGAACTCTGTAGCACCGCCTACATACCTCGCTCTGCTAATCCT
GTTACCAGTGGCTGCTGCCAGTGGCGATAAGTCGTGTCTTACCGGGTTGGACTCAAGACGATAGTTACCG
GATAAGGCGCAGCGGTCGGGCTGAACGGGGGGTTCGTGCACACAGCCCAGCTTGGAGCGAACGACCTACA
CCGAACTGAGATACCTACAGCGTGAGCTATGAGAAAGCGCCACGCTTCCCGAAGGGAGAAAGGCGGACAG
GTATCCGGTAAGCGGCAGGGTCGGAACAGGAGAGCGCACGAGGGAGCTTCCAGGGGGAAACGCCTGGTAT
CTTTATAGTCCTGTCGGGTTTCGCCACCTCTGACTTGAGCGTCGATTTTTGTGATGCTCGTCAGGGGGGC
GGAGCCTATGGAAAAACGCCAGCAACGCGGCCTTTTTACGGTTCCTGGCCTTTTGCTGGCCTTTTGCTCA
CATGTTCTTTCCTGCGTTATCCCCTGATTCTGTGGATAACCGTATTACCGCCTTTGAGTGAGCTGATACC
GCTCGCCGCAGCCGAACGACCGAGCGCAGCGAGTCAGTGAGCGAGGAAGCGGAAGAGCGCCTGATGCGGT
ATTTTCTCCTTACGCATCTGTGCGGTATTTCACACCGCATATGGTGCACTCTCAGTACAATCTGCTCTGA
TGCCGCATAGTTAAGCCAGTATACACTCCGCTATCGCTACGTGACTGGGTCATGGCTGCGCCCCGACACC
CGCCAACACCCGCTGACGCGCCCTGACGGGCTTGTCTGCTCCCGGCATCCGCTTACAGACAAGCTGTGAC
CGTCTCCGGGAGCTGCATGTGTCAGAGGTTTTCACCGTCATCACCGAAACGCGCGAGGCAGGGTGCCTTG
ATGTGGGCGCCGGCGGTCGAGTGGCGACGGCGCGGCTTGTCCGCGCCCTGGTAGATTGCCTGGCCGTAGG
CCAGCCATTTTTGAGCGGCCAGCGGCCGCGATAGGCCGACGCGAAGCGGCGGGGCGTAGGGAGCGCAGCG
ACCGAAGGGTAGGCGCTTTTTGCAGCTCTTCGGCTGTGCGCTGGCCAGACAGTTATGCACAGGCCAGGCG
GGTTTTAAGAGTTTTAATAAGTTTTAAAGAGTTTTAGGCGGAAAAATCGCCTTTTTTCTCTTTTATATCA
GTCACTTACATGTGTGACCGGTTCCCAATGTACGGCTTTGGGTTCCCAATGTACGGGTTCCGGTTCCCAA
TGTACGGCTTTGGGTTCCCAATGTACGTGCTATCCACAGGAAAGAGACCTTTTCGACCTTTTTCCCCTGC
TAGGGCAATTTGCCCTAGCATCTGCTCCGTACATTAGGAACCGGCGGATGCTTCGCCCTCGATCAGGTTG
CGGTAGCGCATGACTAGGATCGGGCCAGCCTGCCCCGCCTCCTCCTTCAAATCGTACTCCGGCAGGTCAT
TTGACCCGATCAGCTTGCGCACGGTGAAACAGAACTTCTTGAACTCTCCGGCGCTGCCACTGCGTTCGTA
GATCGTCTTGAACAACCATCTGGCTTCTGCCTTGCCTGCGGCGCGGCGTGCCAGGCGGTAGAGAAAACGG
CCGATGCCGGGATCGATCAAAAAGTAATCGGGGTGAACCGTCAGCACGTCCGGGTTCTTGCCTTCTGTGA
TCTCGCGGTACATCCAATCAGCTAGCTCGATCTCGATGTACTCCGGCCGCCCGGTTTCGCTCTTTACGAT
CTTGTAGCGGCTAATCAAGGCTTCACCCTCGGATACCGTCACCAGGCGGCCGTTCTTGGCCTTCTTCGTA
CGCTGCATGGCAACGTGCGTGGTGTTTAACCGAATGCAGGTTTCTACCAGGTCGTCTTTCTGCTTTCCGC
CATCGGCTCGCCGGCAGAACTTGAGTACGTCCGCAACGTGTGGACGGAACACGCGGCCGGGCTTGTCTCC
CTTCCCTTCCCGGTATCGGTTCATGGATTCGGTTAGATGGGAAACCGCCATCAGTACCAGGTCGTAATCC
CACACACTGGCCATGCCGGCCGGCCCTGCGGAAACCTCTACGTGCCCGTCTGGAAGCTCGTAGCGGATCA
CCTCGCCAGCTCGTCGGTCACGCTTCGACAGACGGAAAACGGCCACGTCCATGATGCTGCGACTATCGCG
GGTGCCCACGTCATAGAGCATCGGAACGAAAAAATCTGGTTGCTCGTCGCCCTTGGGCGGCTTCCTAATC
GACGGCGCACCGGCTGCCGGCGGTTGCCGGGATTCTTTGCGGATTCGATCAGCGGCCGCTTGCCACGATT
CACCGGGGCGTGCTTCTGCCTCGATGCGTTGCCGCTGGGCGGCCTGCGCGGCCTTCAACTTCTCCACCAG
GTCATCACCCAGCGCCGCGCCGATTTGTACCGGGCCGGATGGTTTGCGACCGCTCACGCCGATTCCTCGG
GCTTGGGGGTTCCAGTGCCATTGCAGGGCCGGCAGACAACCCAGCCGCTTACGCCTGGCCAACCGCCCGT
TCCTCCACACATGGGGCATTCCACGGCGTCGGTGCCTGGTTGTTCTTGATTTTCCATGCCGCCTCCTTTA
GCCGCTAAAATTCATCTACTCATTTATTCATTTGCTCATTTACTCTGGTAGCTGCGCGATGTATTCAGAT
AGCAGCTCGGTAATGGTCTTGCCTTGGCGTACCGCGTACATCTTCAGCTTGGTGTGATCCTCCGCCGGCA
ACTGAAAGTTGACCCGCTTCATGGCTGGCGTGTCTGCCAGGCTGGCCAACGTTGCAGCCTTGCTGCTGCG
TGCGCTCGGACGGCCGGCACTTAGCGTGTTTGTGCTTTTGCTCATTTTCTCTTTACCTCATTAACTCAAA
TGAGTTTTGATTTAATTTCAGCGGCCAGCGCCTGGACCTCGCGGGCAGCGTCGCCCTCGGGTTCTGATTC
AAGAACGGTTGTGCCGGCGGCGGCAGTGCCTGGGTAGCTCACGCGCTGCGTGATACGGGACTCAAGAATG
GGCAGCTCGTACCCGGCCAGCGCCTCGGCAACCTCACCGCCGATGCGCGTGCCTTTGATCGCCCGCGACA
CGACAAAGGCCGCTTGTAGCCTTCCATCCGTGACCTCAATGCGCTGCTTAACCAGCTCCACCAGGTCGGC
GGTGGCCCATATGTCGTAAGGGCTTGGCTGCACCGGAATCAGCACGAAGTCGGCTGCCTTGATCGCGGAC
ACAGCCAAGTCCGCCGCCTGGGGCGCTCCGTCGATCACTACGAAGTCGCGCCGGCCGATGGCCTTCACGT
CGCGGTCAATCGTCGGGCGGTCGATGCCGACAACGGTTAGCGGTTGATCTTCCCGCACGGCCGCCCAATC
GCGGGCACTGCCCTGGGGATCGGAATCGACTAACAGAACATCGGCCCCGGCGAGTTGCAGGGCGCGGGCT
AGATGGGTTGCGATGGTCGTCTTGCCTGACCCGCCTTTCTGGTTAAGTACAGCGATAACCTTCATGCGTT
CCCCTTGCGTATTTGTTTATTTACTCATCGCATCATATACGCAGCGACCGCATGACGCAAGCTGTTTTAC
TCAAATACACATCACCTTTTTAGACGGCGGCGCTCGGTTTCTTCAGCGGCCAAGCTGGCCGGCCAGGCCG
CCAGCTTGGCATCAGACAAACCGGCCAGGATTTCATGCAGCCGCACGGTTGAGACGTGCGCGGGCGGCTC
GAACACGTACCCGGCCGCGATCATCTCCGCCTCGATCTCTTCGGTAATGAAAAACGGTTCGTCCTGGCCG
TCCTGGTGCGGTTTCATGCTTGTTCCTCTTGGCGTTCATTCTCGGCGGCCGCCAGGGCGTCGGCCTCGGT
CAATGCGTCCTCACGGAAGGCACCGCGCCGCCTGGCCTCGGTGGGCGTCACTTCCTCGCTGCGCTCAAGT
GCGCGGTACAGGGTCGAGCGATGCACGCCAAGCAGTGCAGCCGCCTCTTTCACGGTGCGGCCTTCCTGGT
CGATCAGCTCGCGGGCGTGCGCGATCTGTGCCGGGGTGAGGGTAGGGCGGGGGCCAAACTTCACGCCTCG
GGCCTTGGCGGCCTCGCGCCCGCTCCGGGTGCGGTCGATGATTAGGGAACGCTCGAACTCGGCAATGCCG
GCGAACACGGTCAACACCATGCGGCCGGCCGGCGTGGTGGTGTCGGCCCACGGCTCTGCCAGGCTACGCA
GGCCCGCGCCGGCCTCCTGGATGCGCTCGGCAATGTCCAGTAGGTCGCGGGTGCTGCGGGCCAGGCGGTC
TAGCCTGGTCACTGTCACAACGTCGCCAGGGCGTAGGTGGTCAAGCATCCTGGCCAGCTCCGGGCGGTCG
CGCCTGGTGCCGGTGATCTTCTCGGAAAACAGCTTGGTGCAGCCGGCCGCGTGCAGTTCGGCCCGTTGGT
TGGTCAAGTCCTGGTCGTCGGTGCTGACGCGGGCATAGCCCAGCAGGCCAGCGGCGGCGCTCTTGTTCAT
GGCGTAATGTCTCCGGTTCTAGTCGCAAGTATTCTACTTTATGCGACTAAAACACGCGACAAGAAAACGC
CAGGAAAAGGGCAGGGCGGCAGCCTGTCGCGTAACTTAGGACTTGTGCGACATGTCGTTTTCAGAAGACG
GCTGCACTGAACGTCAGAAGCCGACTGCACTATAGCAGCGGAGGGGTTGGATCAAAGTACTTTAAAGTAC
TTTAAAGTACTTTAAAGTACTTTGATCCCGAGGGGAACCCTGTGGTTGGCATGCACATACAAATGGACGA
ACGGATAAACCTTTTCACGCCCTTTTAAATATCCGATTATTCTAATAAACGCTCTTTTCTCTTAGGTTTA
CCCGCCAATATATCCTGTCAAACACTGATAGTTTAAACTGAAGGCGGGAAACGACAATCTGATCCAAGCT
CAAGCTAAGCTCTCAACTTTTGATTCGCTATTTGCAGTGCACCTGTGGCGTTCATCACATCTTTTGTGAC
ACTGTTTGCACTGGTCATTGCTATTACAAAGGACCTTCCTGATGTTGAAGGAGATCGAAAGTAAGTAACT
GCACGCATAACCATTTTCTTTCCGCTCTTTGGCTCAATCCATTTGACAGTCAAAGACAATGTTTAACCAG
CTCCGTTTGATATATTGTCTTTATGTGTTTGTTCAAGCATGTTTAGTTAATCATGCCTTTGATTGATCTT
GAATAGGTTCCAAATATCAACCCTGGCAACAAAACTTGGAGTGAGAAACATTGCATTCCTCGGTTCTGGA
CTTCTGCTAGTAAATTATGTTTCAGCCATATCACTAGCTTTCTACATGCCTCAGGTGAATTCATCTATTT
CCGTCTTAACTATTTCGGTTAATTAAAGCACGAACACCATTACTGCATGTAGAAGCTTGATAAACTATCG
CCACCAATTTATTTTTGTTGCGATATTGTTACTTTCCTCAGTATGCAGCTTTGAAAAGACCAACCCTCTT
ATCCTTTAACAATGAACAGGTTTTTAGAGGTAGCTTGATGATTCCTGCACATGTGATCTTGGCTTCAGGC
TTAATTTTCCAGGTAAAGCATTATGAGATACTCTTATATCTCTTACATACTTTTGAGATAATGCACAAGA
ACTTCATAACTATATGCTTTAGTTTCTGCATTTGACACTGCCAAATTCATTAATCTCTAATATCTTTGTT
GTTGATCTTTGGTAGACATGGGTACTAGAAAAAGCAAACTACACCAAGGTAAAATACTTTTGTACAAACA
TAAACTCGTTATCACGGAACATCAATGGAGTGTATATCTAACGGAGTGTAGAAACATTTGATTATTGCAG
GAAGCTATCTCAGGATATTATCGGTTTATATGGAATCTCTTCTACGCAGAGTATCTGTTATTCCCCTTCC
TCTAGCTTTCAATTTCATGGTGAGGATATGCAGTTTTCTTTGTATATCATTCTTCTTCTTCTTTGTAGCT
TGGAGTCAAAATCGGTTCCTTCATGTACATACATCAAGGATATGTCCTTCTGAATTTTTATATCTTGCAA
TAAAAATGCTTGTACCAATTGAAACACCAGCTTTTTGAGTTCTATGATCACTGACTTGGTTCTAACCAAA
AAAAAAAAAATGTTTAATTTACATATCTAAAAGTAGGTTTAGGGAAACCTAAACAGTAAAATATTTGTAT
ATTATTCGAATTTCACTCATCATAAAAACTTAAATTGCACCATAAAATTTTGTTTTACTATTAATGATGT
AATTTGTGTAACTTAAGATAAAAATAATATTCCGTAAGTTAACCGGCTAAAACCACGTATAAACCAGGGA
ACCTGTTAAACCGGTTCTTTACTGGATAAAGAAATGAAAGCCCATGTAGACAGCTCCATTAGAGCCCAAA
CCCTAAATTTCTCATCTATATAAAAGGAGTGACATTAGGGTTTTTGTTCGTCCTCTTAAAGCTTCTCGTT
TTCTCTGCCGTCTCTCTCATTCGCGCGACGCAAACGATCTTCAGGTGATCTTCTTTCTCCAAATCCTCTC
TCATAACTCTGATTTCGTACTTGTGTATTTGAGCTCACGCTCTGTTTCTCTCACCACAGCCATGTTTAAA
CAAGCTTCTCGTCTCCTCTCCCGATCTGTCGCCGCCGCATCTTCCAAATCGGTGACGACTCGTGCCTTTT
CAACGGAACTTCCATCGACGCTCGATTCCGCTAGTGATATCACAAGTTTGTACAAAAAAGCAGGCTTTTA
CCCATACGATGTTCCAGATTACGCTGATATCGCCGATCTACGCACGCTCGGCTACAGCCAGCAGCAACAG
GAGAAGATCAAACCGAAGGTTCGTTCGACAGTGGCGCAGCACCACGAGGCACTGGTCGGCCACGGGTTTA
CACACGCGCACATCGTTGCGTTAAGCCAACACCCGGCAGCGTTAGGGACCGTCGCTGTCAAGTATCAGGA
CATGATCGCAGCGTTGCCAGAGGCGACACACGAAGCGATCGTTGGCGTCGGCAAACAGTGGTCCGGCGCA
CGCGCTCTGGAGGCCTTGCTCACGGTGGCGGGAGAGTTGAGAGGTCCACCGTTACAGTTGGACACAGGCC
AACTTCTCAAGATTGCAAAACGTGGCGGCGTGACCGCAGTGGAGGCAGTGCATGCATGGCGCAATGCACT
GACGGGTGCCCCGCTCAACCTGACCCCGGACCAGGTGGTTGCAATCGCGTCACACGATGGGGGAAAGCAG
GCCCTAGAAACCGTTCAGCGACTCCTGCCCGTCCTGTGCCAGGACCACGGCCTGACCCCAGAACAAGTTG
TCGCGATTGCAAGCAACAACGGAGGCAAACAAGCCTTAGAAACAGTCCAGAGATTGTTGCCGGTGCTGTG
CCAAGCCCACGGCCTGACCCCAGACCAAGTTGTCGCGATTGCAAGCAACAACGGAGGCAAACAAGCCTTA
GAAACAGTCCAGAGATTGTTGCCTGTGCTGTGCCAAGCCCACGGCCTGACCCCAGCCCAAGTTGTCGCGA
TTGCAAGCAACAACGGAGGCAAACAAGCCTTAGAAACAGTCCAGAGATTGTTGCCGGTGCTGTGCCAAGA
CCACGGCCTGACCCCCGACCAGGTTGTCGCTATTGCTAGTAACGGCGGAGGCAAACAGGCGCTGGAAACA
GTTCAGCGCCTCTTGCCGGTCTTGTGTCAGGACCACGGCCTGACCCCGGAACAGGTGGTTGCAATCGCGT
CACACGATGGGGGAAAGCAGGCCCTAGAAACCGTTCAGCGACTCCTGCCCGTCCTGTGCCAGGCCCACGG
CCTGACCCCCGACCAGGTTGTCGCTATTGCTAGTAACGGCGGAGGCAAACAGGCGCTGGAAACAGTTCAG
CGCCTCTTGCCGGTCTTGTGTCAGGCCCACGGCCTGACCCCAGCCCAAGTTGTCGCGATTGCAAGCAACA
ACGGAGGCAAACAAGCCTTAGAAACAGTCCAGAGATTGTTGCCGGTGCTGTGCCAAGACCACGGCCTGAC
CCCGGACCAGGTGGTTGCAATCGCGTCACACGATGGGGGAAAGCAGGCCCTAGAAACCGTTCAGCGACTC
CTGCCCGTCCTGTGCCAGGACCACGGCCTGACCCCGGAACAGGTGGTTGCAATCGCGTCACACGATGGGG
GAAAGCAGGCCCTAGAAACCGTTCAGCGACTCCTGCCCGTCCTGTGCCAGGCCCACGGCCTGACCCCAGA
CCAAGTTGTCGCGATTGCAAGCAACAACGGAGGCAAACAAGCCTTAGAAACAGTCCAGAGATTGTTGCCT
GTGCTGTGCCAAGCCCACGGCCTGACCCCGGCCCAGGTGGTTGCAATCGCGTCACACGATGGGGGAAAGC
AGGCCCTAGAAACCGTTCAGCGACTCCTGCCCGTCCTGTGCCAGGACCACGGCCTGACCCCCGACCAGGT
TGTCGCTATTGCTAGTAACGGCGGAGGCAAACAGGCGCTGGAAACAGTTCAGCGCCTCTTGCCGGTCTTG
TGTCAGGACCACGGCCTGACCCCGGAACAGGTGGTTGCAATCGCGTCACACGATGGGGGAAAGCAGGCCC
TAGAAACCGTTCAGCGACTCCTGCCCGTCCTGTGCCAGGCCCACGGCCTGACCCCAGACCAGGTTGTGGC
CATCGCCAGCAACATAGGTGGCAAGCAGGCCCTCGAAACCGTCCAGAGACTGTTACCGGTTCTCTGCCAG
GCCCACGGCCTGACCCCAGCCCAAGTTGTCGCGATTGCAAGCAACAACGGAGGCAAACAAGCCTTAGAAA
CAGTCCAGAGATTGTTGCCGGTGCTGTGCCAAGACCACGGCCTGACCCCCGACCAGGTTGTCGCTATTGC
TAGTAACGGCGGAGGCAAACAGGCGCTGGAAACAGTTCAGCGCCTCTTGCCGGTCTTGTGTCAGGACCAC
GGCCTGACCCCCGAACAGGTTGTCGCTATTGCTAGTAACGGCGGAGGCAAACAGGCGCTGGAAACAGTTC
AGCGCCTCTTGCCGGTCTTGTGTCAGGCCCACGGCCTGACCCCAGACCAAGTTGTCGCGATTGCAAGCAA
CAACGGAGGCAAACAAGCCTTAGAAACAGTCCAGAGATTGTTGCCTGTGCTGTGCCAAGCCCACGGCCTG
ACCCCTGAGCAGGTAGTGGCTATTGCATCCAACATAGGGGGCAGACCCGCACTGGAGTCAATTGTTGCCC
AGTTATCTCGCCCTGATCCGGCGTTGGCCGCGTTGACCAACGACCACCTCGTCGCCTTGGCCTGCCTCGG
CGGGCGTCCTGCGCTGGATGCAGTGAAAAAGGGATTGGGGGGTAGTCCAACTCCGTATCCGAATTACGCC
AATGCAGGACATGTTGAAGGTCAATCTGCATTGTTCATGAGGGATAACGGCATTTCTGAAGGGTTGGTGT
TCCACAACAACCCTGAAGGAACATGTGGATTTTGCGTCAACATGACAGAAACCCTTCTCCCAGAAAACGC
TAAGATGACAGTAGTTCCACCTGAAGGTGCTATTCCTGTCAAAAGAGGTGCTACTGGTGAAACCAAGGTG
TTTACTGGGAATTCCAATTCACCCAAAAGCCCAACGAAAGGTGGGTGTAGTGGAGGATCTACAAATCTCT
CTGACATCATTGAGAAAGAGACTGGAAAGCAACTAGTCATTCAGGAGTCAATCCTGATGTTACCAGAGGA
GGTTGAGGAAGTGATAGGCAATAAGCCCGAAAGCGATATACTTGTTCATACTGCCTATGACGAATCGACG
GATGAGAACGTAATGCTTCTAACCTCAGATGCTCCTGAGTACAAACCTTGGGCGTTAGTTATCCAGGATT
CCAATGGAGAGAACAAGATCAAGATGTTGTGATAACTCGAGCGATCCTCTAGACACCCAACTTTTCTATA
CAAAGTTGTGAATATGAAGATGAAGATGAAATATTTGGTGTGTCAAATAAAAAGCTTGTGTGCTTAAGTT
TGTGTTTTTTTCTTGGCTTGTTGTGTTATGAATTTGTGGCTTTTTCTAATATTAAATGAATGTAAGATCT
CATTATAATGAATAAACAAATGTTTCTATAATCCATTGTGAATGTTTTGTTGGATCTCTTCTGCAGCATA
TAACTACTGTATGTGCTATGGTATGGACTATGGAATATGATTAAAGATAAGATGGGCTCATAGAGTAAAA
CGAGGCGAGGGACCTATAAACCTCCCTTCATCATGCTATTTCATGATCTATTTTATAAAATAAAGATGTA
GAAAAAAGTAAGCGTAATAACCGCAAAACAAATGATTTAAAACATGGCACATAATGAGGAGATTAAGTTC
GGTTTACGTTTATTTTAGTACTAATTGTAACGTGAGACTACGTATCGGGAATCGCCTAATTAAAGCATTA
ATGCGAACCTGATTAGATTCACCGACCCTCCTATCGTGTCGACCTTTCTGTTTCTTAGAATTTTTTGGTA
GTCTATGTACTAATAATGTCAGCTTCGTATTTATTTCATAAGCAATTTGCATTTGCAATTTGTTTTTTAC
TTTTATTTTTATTGTATTGTGGAATGTGGACTCGTACCAACATGAAGTTATATACCACCAAAAAAATTAC
AGTTAGTCAAAAGATTCACGAGTGAGAGCTACTTATGATTGTCTTTTACGTATATGTCTAATTGTCTATT
TGCTCAATAATCTTTGTACTTTCTTTTGTCGTTGATAAATCTAGAGGATCCCCCTCAACTTTTGATTCGC
TATTTGCAGTGCACCTGTGGCGTTCATCACATCTTTTGTGACACTGTTTGCACTGGTCATTGCTATTACA
AAGGACCTTCCTGATGTTGAAGGAGATCGAAAGTAAGTAACTGCACGCATAACCATTTTCTTTCCGCTCT
TTGGCTCAATCCATTTGACAGTCAAAGACAATGTTTAACCAGCTCCGTTTGATATATTGTCTTTATGTGT
TTGTTCAAGCATGTTTAGTTAATCATGCCTTTGATTGATCTTGAATAGGTTCCAAATATCAACCCTGGCA
ACAAAACTTGGAGTGAGAAACATTGCATTCCTCGGTTCTGGACTTCTGCTAGTAAATTATGTTTCAGCCA
TATCACTAGCTTTCTACATGCCTCAGGTGAATTCATCTATTTCCGTCTTAACTATTTCGGTTAATTAAAG
CACGAACACCATTACTGCATGTAGAAGCTTGATAAACTATCGCCACCAATTTATTTTTGTTGCGATATTG
TTACTTTCCTCAGTATGCAGCTTTGAAAAGACCAACCCTCTTATCCTTTAACAATGAACAGGTTTTTAGA
GGTAGCTTGATGATTCCTGCACATGTGATCTTGGCTTCAGGCTTAATTTTCCAGGTAAAGCATTATGAGA
TACTCTTATATCTCTTACATACTTTTGAGATAATGCACAAGAACTTCATAACTATATGCTTTAGTTTCTG
CATTTGACACTGCCAAATTCATTAATCTCTAATATCTTTGTTGTTGATCTTTGGTAGACATGGGTACTAG
AAAAAGCAAACTACACCAAGGTAAAATACTTTTGTACAAACATAAACTCGTTATCACGGAACATCAATGG
AGTGTATATCTAACGGAGTGTAGAAACATTTGATTATTGCAGGAAGCTATCTCAGGATATTATCGGTTTA
TATGGAATCTCTTCTACGCAGAGTATCTGTTATTCCCCTTCCTCTAGCTTTCAATTTCATGGTGAGGATA
TGCAGTTTTCTTTGTATATCATTCTTCTTCTTCTTTGTAGCTTGGAGTCAAAATCGGTTCCTTCATGTAC
ATACATCAAGGATATGTCCTTCTGAATTTTTATATCTTGCAATAAAAATGCTTGTACCAATTGAAACACC
AGCTTTTTGAGTTCTATGATCACTGACTTGGTTCTAACCAAAAAAAAAAAAATGTTTAATTTACATATCT
AAAAGTAGGTTTAGGGAAACCTAAACAGTAAAATATTTGTATATTATTCGAATTTCACTCATCATAAAAA
CTTAAATTGCACCATAAAATTTTGTTTTACTATTAATGATGTAATTTGTGTAACTTAAGATAAAAATAAT
ATTCCGTAAGTTAACCGGCTAAAACCACGTATAAACCAGGGAACCTGTTAAACCGGTTCTTTACTGGATA
AAGAAATGAAAGCCCATGTAGACAGCTCCATTAGAGCCCAAACCCTAAATTTCTCATCTATATAAAAGGA
GTGACATTAGGGTTTTTGTTCGTCCTCTTAAAGCTTCTCGTTTTCTCTGCCGTCTCTCTCATTCGCGCGA
CGCAAACGATCTTCAGGTGATCTTCTTTCTCCAAATCCTCTCTCATAACTCTGATTTCGTACTTGTGTAT
TTGAGCTCACGCTCTGTTTCTCTCACCACAGCCATGTTTAAACAAGCTTCTCGTCTCCTCTCCCGATCTG
TCGCCGCCGCATCTTCCAAATCGGTGACGACTCGTGCCTTTTCAACGGAACTTCCATCGACGCTCGATTC
CACAACTTTGTATAATAAAGTTGATAAGGAGACCGCCGCTGCCAAGTTCGAGAGACAGCACATGGACAGC
ATCGATATCGCCGATCTACGCACGCTCGGCTACAGCCAGCAGCAACAGGAGAAGATCAAACCGAAGGTTC
GTTCGACAGTGGCGCAGCACCACGAGGCACTGGTCGGCCACGGGTTTACACACGCGCACATCGTTGCGTT
AAGCCAACACCCGGCAGCGTTAGGGACCGTCGCTGTCAAGTATCAGGACATGATCGCAGCGTTGCCAGAG
GCGACACACGAAGCGATCGTTGGCGTCGGCAAACAGTGGTCCGGCGCACGCGCTCTGGAGGCCTTGCTCA
CGGTGGCGGGAGAGTTGAGAGGTCCACCGTTACAGTTGGACACAGGCCAACTTCTCAAGATTGCAAAACG
TGGCGGCGTGACCGCAGTGGAGGCAGTGCATGCATGGCGCAATGCACTGACGGGTGCCCCGCTCAACCTG
ACCCCCGACCAGGTTGTCGCTATTGCTAGTAACGGCGGAGGCAAACAGGCGCTGGAAACAGTTCAGCGCC
TCTTGCCGGTCTTGTGTCAGGACCACGGCCTGACCCCGGAACAGGTGGTTGCAATCGCGTCACACGATGG
GGGAAAGCAGGCCCTAGAAACCGTTCAGCGACTCCTGCCCGTCCTGTGCCAGGCCCACGGCCTGACCCCG
GACCAGGTGGTTGCAATCGCGTCACACGATGGGGGAAAGCAGGCCCTAGAAACCGTTCAGCGACTCCTGC
CCGTCCTGTGCCAGGCCCACGGCCTGACCCCAGCCCAGGTTGTGGCCATCGCCAGCAACATAGGTGGCAA
GCAGGCCCTCGAAACCGTCCAGAGACTGTTACCGGTTCTCTGCCAGGACCACGGCCTGACCCCAGACCAA
GTTGTCGCGATTGCAAGCAACAACGGAGGCAAACAAGCCTTAGAAACAGTCCAGAGATTGTTGCCGGTGC
TGTGCCAAGACCACGGCCTGACCCCCGAACAGGTTGTCGCTATTGCTAGTAACGGCGGAGGCAAACAGGC
GCTGGAAACAGTTCAGCGCCTCTTGCCGGTCTTGTGTCAGGCCCACGGCCTGACCCCCGACCAGGTTGTC
GCTATTGCTAGTAACGGCGGAGGCAAACAGGCGCTGGAAACAGTTCAGCGCCTCTTGCCGGTCTTGTGTC
AGGCCCACGGCCTGACCCCCGCCCAGGTTGTCGCTATTGCTAGTAACGGCGGAGGCAAACAGGCGCTGGA
AACAGTTCAGCGCCTCTTGCCGGTCTTGTGTCAGGACCACGGCCTGACCCCCGACCAGGTTGTCGCTATT
GCTAGTAACGGCGGAGGCAAACAGGCGCTGGAAACAGTTCAGCGCCTCTTGCCGGTCTTGTGTCAGGACC
ACGGCCTGACCCCAGAACAAGTTGTCGCGATTGCAAGCAACAACGGAGGCAAACAAGCCTTAGAAACAGT
CCAGAGATTGTTGCCGGTGCTGTGCCAAGCCCACGGCCTGACCCCAGACCAGGTTGTGGCCATCGCCAGC
AACATAGGTGGCAAGCAGGCCCTCGAAACCGTCCAGAGACTGTTACCGGTTCTCTGCCAGGCCCACGGCC
TGACCCCAGCCCAGGTTGTGGCCATCGCCAGCAACATAGGTGGCAAGCAGGCCCTCGAAACCGTCCAGAG
ACTGTTACCGGTTCTCTGCCAGGACCACGGCCTGACCCCGGACCAGGTGGTTGCAATCGCGTCACACGAT
GGGGGAAAGCAGGCCCTAGAAACCGTTCAGCGACTCCTGCCCGTCCTGTGCCAGGACCACGGCCTGACCC
CCGAACAGGTTGTCGCTATTGCTAGTAACGGCGGAGGCAAACAGGCGCTGGAAACAGTTCAGCGCCTCTT
GCCGGTCTTGTGTCAGGCCCACGGCCTGACCCCAGACCAGGTTGTGGCCATCGCCAGCAACATAGGTGGC
AAGCAGGCCCTCGAAACCGTCCAGAGACTGTTACCGGTTCTCTGCCAGGCCCACGGCCTGACCCCGGCCC
AGGTGGTTGCAATCGCGTCACACGATGGGGGAAAGCAGGCCCTAGAAACCGTTCAGCGACTCCTGCCCGT
CCTGTGCCAGGACCACGGCCTGACCCCGGACCAGGTGGTTGCAATCGCGTCACACGATGGGGGAAAGCAG
GCCCTAGAAACCGTTCAGCGACTCCTGCCCGTCCTGTGCCAGGACCACGGCCTGACCCCAGAACAAGTTG
TCGCGATTGCAAGCAACAACGGAGGCAAACAAGCCTTAGAAACAGTCCAGAGATTGTTGCCGGTGCTGTG
CCAAGCCCACGGCCTGACCCCGGACCAGGTGGTTGCAATCGCGTCACACGATGGGGGAAAGCAGGCCCTA
GAAACCGTTCAGCGACTCCTGCCCGTCCTGTGCCAGGCCCACGGCCTGACCCCAGCCCAGGTTGTGGCCA
TCGCCAGCAACATAGGTGGCAAGCAGGCCCTCGAAACCGTCCAGAGACTGTTACCGGTTCTCTGCCAGGA
CCACGGCCTGACCCCTGAGCAGGTAGTGGCTATTGCATCCAACGGAGGGGGCAGACCCGCACTGGAGTCA
ATTGTTGCCCAGTTATCTCGCCCTGATCCGGCGTTGGCCGCGTTGACCAACGACCACCTCGTCGCCTTGG
CCTGCCTCGGCGGGCGTCCTGCGCTGGATGCAGTGAAAAAGGGATTGGGGGGATCTGGTAGCTATGCGTT
AGGACCCTATCAGATTTCAGCTCCTCAATTGCCTGCCTATAATGGGCAAACTGTTGGCACCTTTTACTAC
GTCAATGATGCTGGAGGGTTAGAATCCAAGGTGTTCTCAAGTGGTGGTTCTGGAGGTAGTACGAATCTTT
CGGACATCATAGAGAAGGAAACTGGAAAACAGCTCGTTATCCAAGAGAGCATTCTCATGTTGCCAGAAGA
AGTTGAAGAGGTTATAGGCAACAAACCGGAATCTGACATTCTGGTACATACCGCTTATGATGAGTCAACA
GATGAGAACGTCATGCTTTTGACATCTGATGCACCAGAATACAAACCTTGGGCACTTGTGATTCAGGATT
CCAATGGTGAGAACAAGATCAAGATGCTATGATAACTCGAGCGATCCTCTAGAACCCAGCTTTCTTGTAC
AAAGTGGTGATATCCCGCGGCCATGCTAGAGTCCGCAAAAATCACCAGTCTCTCTCTACAAATCTATCTC
TCTCTATTTTTCTCCAGAATAATGTGTGAGTAGTTCCCAGATAAGGGAATTAGGGTTCTTATAGGGTTTC
GCTCATGTGTTGAGCATATAAGAAACCCTTAGTATGTATTTGTATTTGTAAAATACTTCTATCAATAAAA
TTTCTAATTCCTAAAACCAAAATCCAGTGACCTGCAGGCATGCGACGTCG
Features (pLannotate 1.2.2; 45 found; start..end, strand, type, name):
    446..970     -  CDS            MSR4 (fragment): MSRA4_ARATH - Also known as PMSR, PMSR4. Experimental evidence at protein level: Swiss-Prot protein existence level 1. Catalyzes the reduction of methionine sulfoxide (MetSO) to methionine in proteins. Plays a protective role against oxidative stress by restoring activity to proteins that have been inactivated by methionine oxidation. Prevents the methionine sulfoxidation of the heat shock protein HSP21 and its subsequent inactivation. MSRA family specifically reduces the MetSO S-enantiomer. From Arabidopsis thaliana (Mouse-ear cress).
   1512..2228    +  CDS            OLEO2_BRANA: Experimental evidence at protein level: Swiss-Prot protein existence level 1. May have a structural role to stabilize the lipid body during desiccation of the seed by preventing coalescence of the oil. Probably interacts with both lipid and phospholipid moieties of lipid bodies. May also provide recognition signals for specific lipase anchorage in lipolysis during seedling growth. From Brassica napus (Rape).
   2246..2270    -  protein_bind   attB2: mutant version of attB; recombination site for the Gateway® BP reaction BP Clonase™
   2283..2996    +  CDS            EGFP: EGFP is a basic (constitutively fluorescent) green fluorescent protein published in 1996, derived from Aequorea victoria. It is reported to be a rapidly-maturing weak dimer with moderate acid sensitivity.
   3006..3082    +  CDS            GUS (fragment): β-glucuronidase; uidA (or gusA) from E. coli
   3077..3173    +  CDS            GUS (fragment): β-glucuronidase; uidA (or gusA) from E. coli
   3250..3409    +  polyA_signal   CaMV poly(A) signal (fragment): cauliflower mosaic virus polyadenylation signal
   3522..3701    +  promoter       NOS promoter: nopaline synthase promoter
   3735..4526    +  CDS            neo: KKA2_KLEPN - Also known as kan, nptII. Experimental evidence at protein level: Swiss-Prot protein existence level 1. Resistance to kanamycin, neomycin, paromomycin, ribostamycin, butirosin and gentamicin B. From Klebsiella pneumoniae.
   4569..4821    +  terminator     NOS terminator: nopaline synthase terminator and poly(A) signal
   4914..4938    -  misc_feature   LB T-DNA repeat: left border repeat from nopaline C58 T-DNA
   5197..5220    +  promoter       Pc promoter (fragment): intI1 (promoter lies within the coding sequence); class 1 integron promoter
   5396..5452    +  CDS            GmR (fragment): gentamycin acetyltransferase; aacC1; confers resistance to gentamycin
   5463..6250    +  CDS            SmR (fragment): aminoglycoside adenylyltransferase (Murphy, 1985); aadA; confers resistance to spectinomycin and streptomycin
   6496..7084    +  rep_origin     ori: high-copy-number ColE1/pMB1/pBR322/pUC origin of replication
   7270..7410    -  misc_feature   bom: basis of mobility region from pBR322
   7512..7551    -  CDS            rop (fragment): Rop protein, which maintains plasmids at low copy number; rop
   7754..7948    -  rep_origin     pVS1 oriV: origin of replication for the Pseudomonas plasmid pVS1 (Heeb et al., 2000)
   8014..9087    -  CDS            pVS1 RepA: replication protein from the Pseudomonas plasmid pVS1 (Heeb et al., 2000)
   9516..10145   -  CDS            pVS1 StaA: stability protein from the Pseudomonas plasmid pVS1 (Heeb et al., 2000)
  10705..11106   -  CDS            Y4CG_SINFN (fragment): Protein inferred from homology: Swiss-Prot protein existence level 3. From Sinorhizobium fredii (strain NBRC 101917 / NGR234).
  11476..11500   -  misc_feature   RB T-DNA repeat: right border repeat from nopaline C58 T-DNA
  11586..11957   +  CDS            HST (fragment): HSTC_ARATH - Also known as HPT2, VTE2-2. Experimental evidence at protein level: Swiss-Prot protein existence level 1. Involved in the synthesis of plastoquinone-9. Can use both homogentisic acid and 2,5-dihydroxyphenylacetic acid gamma-lactone as prenyl acceptors, and solanesyl diphosphate > farnesyl diphosphate > geranylgeranyl diphosphate >> phytyl diphosphate as prenyl donors. Do not catalyze the decardoxylation of homogentisate uncoupled from prenylation. From Arabidopsis thaliana (Mouse-ear cress).
  12109..12192   +  CDS            HST (fragment): HSTC_ARATH - Also known as HPT2, VTE2-2. Experimental evidence at protein level: Swiss-Prot protein existence level 1. Involved in the synthesis of plastoquinone-9. Can use both homogentisic acid and 2,5-dihydroxyphenylacetic acid gamma-lactone as prenyl acceptors, and solanesyl diphosphate > farnesyl diphosphate > geranylgeranyl diphosphate >> phytyl diphosphate as prenyl donors. Do not catalyze the decardoxylation of homogentisate uncoupled from prenylation. From Arabidopsis thaliana (Mouse-ear cress).
  12458..12532   +  CDS            HST (fragment): HSTC_ARATH - Also known as HPT2, VTE2-2. Experimental evidence at protein level: Swiss-Prot protein existence level 1. Involved in the synthesis of plastoquinone-9. Can use both homogentisic acid and 2,5-dihydroxyphenylacetic acid gamma-lactone as prenyl acceptors, and solanesyl diphosphate > farnesyl diphosphate > geranylgeranyl diphosphate >> phytyl diphosphate as prenyl donors. Do not catalyze the decardoxylation of homogentisate uncoupled from prenylation. From Arabidopsis thaliana (Mouse-ear cress).
  13222..13329   +  CDS            ATP4_ARATH (fragment): Experimental evidence at protein level: Swiss-Prot protein existence level 1. Mitochondrial membrane ATP synthase (F(1)F(0) ATP synthase or Complex V) produces ATP from ADP in the presence of a proton gradient across the membrane which is generated by electron transport complexes of the respiratory chain. F-type ATPases consist of two structural domains, F(1) - containing the extramembraneous catalytic core, and F(0) - containing the membrane proton channel, linked together by a central stalk and a peripheral stalk. During catalysis, ATP turnover in the catalytic domain of F(1) is coupled via
  13342..13366   +  protein_bind   attB1: mutant version of attB; recombination site for the Gateway® BP reaction BP Clonase™
  13369..13395   +  CDS            3xHA (fragment): three tandem HA epitope tags
  13405..13911   +  CDS            avrBs3 (fragment): AVRB3_XANEU - Experimental evidence at protein level: Swiss-Prot protein existence level 1. Avirulence protein. Acts as a transcription factor in C.annuum plants. In susceptible plants lacking the Bs3 resistance gene induces expression of a number of genes, including genes homologous to a family of auxin-induced genes, alpha-expansin genes, pectate lyase, anthocyanidin glucoside rhamnosyl transferase and at least one transcription factor, UPA20. Their expression leads to plant hypertrophy in mesophyll cells, probably mainly mediated by UPA20 (PubMed:17962565). In resistant plants induces the h
  15808..15939   +  CDS            avrBs3 (fragment): AVRB3_XANEU - Experimental evidence at protein level: Swiss-Prot protein existence level 1. Avirulence protein. Acts as a transcription factor in C.annuum plants. In susceptible plants lacking the Bs3 resistance gene induces expression of a number of genes, including genes homologous to a family of auxin-induced genes, alpha-expansin genes, pectate lyase, anthocyanidin glucoside rhamnosyl transferase and at least one transcription factor, UPA20. Their expression leads to plant hypertrophy in mesophyll cells, probably mainly mediated by UPA20 (PubMed:17962565). In resistant plants induces the h
  15931..16218   +  CDS            dddA (fragment): DDDA_BURC1 - Experimental evidence at protein level: Swiss-Prot protein existence level 1. Toxic component of a toxin-immunity protein module, which functions as a cellular contact-dependent growth inhibition (CDI) system. CDI modules allow bacteria to communicate with and inhibit the growth of closely related neighboring bacteria in a contact-dependent fashion. Bacteria that have this module inhibit or kill bacteria without it, giving them a growth advantage. Probably specifically inhibited by cognate immunity protein DddI (Probable). The C-terminal 163 residue fragment has double-stranded DN
  16231..16479   +  CDS            UGI: UNGI_BPPB2 - Experimental evidence at protein level: Swiss-Prot protein existence level 1. This protein binds specifically and reversibly to the host uracil-DNA glycosylase, preventing removal of uracil residues from PBS2 DNA by the host uracil-excision repair system. From Bacillus phage PBS2 (Bacteriophage PBS2).
  16508..16528   -  protein_bind   attB4: mutant version of attB; core recombination site for the Gateway® BP reaction BP Clonase™
  16533..16781   +  terminator     HSP terminator: efficient transcription terminator from the Arabidopsis thaliana heat shock protein 18.2 gene (Nagaya et al., 2010)
  17368..17739   +  CDS            HST (fragment): HSTC_ARATH - Also known as HPT2, VTE2-2. Experimental evidence at protein level: Swiss-Prot protein existence level 1. Involved in the synthesis of plastoquinone-9. Can use both homogentisic acid and 2,5-dihydroxyphenylacetic acid gamma-lactone as prenyl acceptors, and solanesyl diphosphate > farnesyl diphosphate > geranylgeranyl diphosphate >> phytyl diphosphate as prenyl donors. Do not catalyze the decardoxylation of homogentisate uncoupled from prenylation. From Arabidopsis thaliana (Mouse-ear cress).
  17891..17974   +  CDS            HST (fragment): HSTC_ARATH - Also known as HPT2, VTE2-2. Experimental evidence at protein level: Swiss-Prot protein existence level 1. Involved in the synthesis of plastoquinone-9. Can use both homogentisic acid and 2,5-dihydroxyphenylacetic acid gamma-lactone as prenyl acceptors, and solanesyl diphosphate > farnesyl diphosphate > geranylgeranyl diphosphate >> phytyl diphosphate as prenyl donors. Do not catalyze the decardoxylation of homogentisate uncoupled from prenylation. From Arabidopsis thaliana (Mouse-ear cress).
  18240..18314   +  CDS            HST (fragment): HSTC_ARATH - Also known as HPT2, VTE2-2. Experimental evidence at protein level: Swiss-Prot protein existence level 1. Involved in the synthesis of plastoquinone-9. Can use both homogentisic acid and 2,5-dihydroxyphenylacetic acid gamma-lactone as prenyl acceptors, and solanesyl diphosphate > farnesyl diphosphate > geranylgeranyl diphosphate >> phytyl diphosphate as prenyl donors. Do not catalyze the decardoxylation of homogentisate uncoupled from prenylation. From Arabidopsis thaliana (Mouse-ear cress).
  19004..19114   +  CDS            ATP4_ARATH (fragment): Experimental evidence at protein level: Swiss-Prot protein existence level 1. Mitochondrial membrane ATP synthase (F(1)F(0) ATP synthase or Complex V) produces ATP from ADP in the presence of a proton gradient across the membrane which is generated by electron transport complexes of the respiratory chain. F-type ATPases consist of two structural domains, F(1) - containing the extramembraneous catalytic core, and F(0) - containing the membrane proton channel, linked together by a central stalk and a peripheral stalk. During catalysis, ATP turnover in the catalytic domain of F(1) is coupled via
  19113..19133   +  protein_bind   attB3: mutant version of attB; core recombination site for the Gateway® BP reaction BP Clonase™
  19193..19699   +  CDS            avrBs3 (fragment): AVRB3_XANEU - Experimental evidence at protein level: Swiss-Prot protein existence level 1. Avirulence protein. Acts as a transcription factor in C.annuum plants. In susceptible plants lacking the Bs3 resistance gene induces expression of a number of genes, including genes homologous to a family of auxin-induced genes, alpha-expansin genes, pectate lyase, anthocyanidin glucoside rhamnosyl transferase and at least one transcription factor, UPA20. Their expression leads to plant hypertrophy in mesophyll cells, probably mainly mediated by UPA20 (PubMed:17962565). In resistant plants induces the h
  21698..21817   +  CDS            avrBs3 (fragment): AVRB3_XANEU - Experimental evidence at protein level: Swiss-Prot protein existence level 1. Avirulence protein. Acts as a transcription factor in C.annuum plants. In susceptible plants lacking the Bs3 resistance gene induces expression of a number of genes, including genes homologous to a family of auxin-induced genes, alpha-expansin genes, pectate lyase, anthocyanidin glucoside rhamnosyl transferase and at least one transcription factor, UPA20. Their expression leads to plant hypertrophy in mesophyll cells, probably mainly mediated by UPA20 (PubMed:17962565). In resistant plants induces the h
  21818..21958   +  CDS            dddA (fragment): DDDA_BURC1 - Experimental evidence at protein level: Swiss-Prot protein existence level 1. Toxic component of a toxin-immunity protein module, which functions as a cellular contact-dependent growth inhibition (CDI) system. CDI modules allow bacteria to communicate with and inhibit the growth of closely related neighboring bacteria in a contact-dependent fashion. Bacteria that have this module inhibit or kill bacteria without it, giving them a growth advantage. Probably specifically inhibited by cognate immunity protein DddI (Probable). The C-terminal 163 residue fragment has double-stranded DN
  21971..22219   +  CDS            UGI: UNGI_BPPB2 - Experimental evidence at protein level: Swiss-Prot protein existence level 1. This protein binds specifically and reversibly to the host uracil-DNA glycosylase, preventing removal of uracil residues from PBS2 DNA by the host uracil-excision repair system. From Bacillus phage PBS2 (Bacteriophage PBS2).
  22244..22268   -  protein_bind   attB2: mutant version of attB; recombination site for the Gateway® BP reaction BP Clonase™
  22339..22498   +  polyA_signal   CaMV poly(A) signal (fragment): cauliflower mosaic virus polyadenylation signal
