[The description below was written by a language model from this plasmid's Addgene catalogue record and pLannotate feature annotations shown in this document.]
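Description:
mitoTALECD for_-20G_1333CN is a roughly 22.5 kb Agrobacterium binary (T-DNA) vector built on the Gateway backbone pK7WG2 for stable transformation of Arabidopsis thaliana and base editing of its mitochondrial genome. Outside the T-DNA borders it carries a high-copy ColE1-type origin for E. coli, the pVS1 oriV with RepA and StaA for replication and stability in Agrobacterium, and an aadA (SmR) gene giving spectinomycin resistance. Between the left and right borders, transformed plants can be selected by a NOS promoter–nptII–NOS terminator kanamycin cassette. They can also be screened by an oleosin–EGFP fusion that makes transgenic seeds fluoresce green.

The payload is a pair of TALE-cytidine deaminase fusions assembled by multisite Gateway recombination, as shown by the attB1/attB4 and attB3/attB2 sites flanking the two coding units. Each unit begins with a short fragment of the Arabidopsis mitochondrial ATP synthase subunit ATP4, presumably serving as the mitochondrial targeting presequence. This is followed by an AvrBs3-derived TALE DNA-binding scaffold, one half of the split double-stranded DNA cytidine deaminase DddA, and a uracil glycosylase inhibitor (UGI). The left arm carries the 1333C half along with an HA tag fragment and ends in the HSP18.2 terminator; the right arm carries the 1333N half and ends in a CaMV poly(A) signal.

The record lists an RPS5A promoter as a backbone modification. The repeated upstream Arabidopsis genomic fragments annotated as HST probably correspond to that promoter region before each unit, though the table does not label it. When both TALEs bind adjacent sites, the deaminase halves reassemble and UGI protects the resulting uracil. The intended edit is G to A at the position 20 bases from the OTP87-dependent RNA editing site in ATP1.
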