Addgene plasmid #186200: mitoTALECD for_-20G_1333CN
Purpose: For genome editing (base editing) of Arabidopsis mitochondria, targeted 20th G to A of RNA editing site of ATP1 by OTP87
Depositing lab: Shin-ichi Arimura. Depositing organization: University of Tokyo, Graduate School of Agricultural and Life Sciences. Publication: Targeted base editing in the mitochondrial genome of Arabidopsis thaliana. Nakazato I, Okuno M, Zhou C, Itoh T, Tsutsumi N, Takenaka M, Arimura SI. Proc Natl Acad Sci U S A. 2022 May 17;119(20):e2121177119. doi: 10.1073/pnas.2121177119. Epub 2022 May 13. PubMed 35561225.
Backbone
  Vector backbone: pK7WG2
  Backbone manufacturer: VIB, Ghent University
  Total vector size (bp): 22528
  Modifications to backbone: RPS5A promoter, Oleosin-GFP marker added in between Left and right border of T-DNA.
  Vector type: Synthetic Biology ; Ti plasmid for plant transformation
  Selectable markers: Kanamycin and seed GFP fluorescence by OleosinGFP for plant transformation
Growth in bacteria
  Bacterial resistance: Spectinomycin, 50 μg/mL
  Growth temperature: 37°C
  Growth strain: DH5alpha
  Copy number: High Copy
Gene/Insert 1
  Gene/Insert name: mitochondrial targeted TALE left hand with 1333C of Cytidine Deaminase (mitoTALECD) (alt name: for specific base editing of -20th G to A of the RNA editing site C of ATP1 by OTP87)
  Species: Synthetic
  Insert size (bp): 3261
Gene/Insert 2
  Gene/Insert name: mitochondrial targeted TALE right hand with 1333N of Cytidine Deaminase (mitoTALECD) (alt name: for specific base editing of -20th G to A of the RNA editing site C of ATP1 by OTP87)
  Insert size (bp): 3219
Terms and licenses: Academic/Nonprofit Terms; Industry Terms: Not Available to Industry
How to cite: mitoTALECD for_-20G_1333CN was a gift from Shin-ichi Arimura (Addgene plasmid # 186200 ; http://n2t.net/addgene:186200 ; RRID:Addgene_186200)
